Addgene plasmid #84181: pFGC5941-PacI-ath-STTM862-3p
Purpose: target miRNA862 for destruction in Arabidopsis thaliana
Depositing lab: Guiliang Tang. Depositing organization: Michigan Technological University. Publication: Construction of short tandem target mimic (STTM) to block the functions of plant and animal microRNAs. Tang G, Yan J, Gu Y, Qiao M, Fan R, Mao Y, Tang X. Methods. 2012 Oct;58(2):118-25. doi: 10.1016/j.ymeth.2012.10.006. Epub 2012 Oct 23. PubMed 23098881.
Backbone
  Vector backbone: pFGC5941-PacI
  Backbone manufacturer: Guiliang Tang (Addgene plasmid # 44182)
  Backbone size w/o insert (bp): 8608
  Vector type: Plant Expression
  Selectable markers: Basta
Growth in bacteria
  Bacterial resistance: Chloramphenicol and Kanamycin, 25 & 50 μg/mL
  Growth temperature: 37°C
  Growth strain: DH5alpha
  Copy number: High Copy
Gene/Insert
  Gene/Insert name: STTM862-3p
  Species: A. thaliana (mustard weed)
  Insert size (bp): 2846
  Promoter: 2x35S
  Cloning method: Restriction Enzyme; 5′ cloning site PacI (not destroyed); 3′ cloning site PacI (not destroyed)
  Sequencing primers: 5′ CACTATCCTTCGCAAGACCCTTCC; 3′ CAACACATGAGCGAAACCCTATAA
Terms and licenses: Academic/Nonprofit Terms; Industry Terms: Not Available to Industry
Depositor comments: The insert within this plasmid contains a 2x35S promoter, STTM, T35S and CmR. The STTM sequence in the plasmid contains discrepancies compared to the reference sequence. According to the depositing lab, these mutations should not affect plasmid function.
How to cite: pFGC5941-PacI-ath-STTM862-3p was a gift from Guiliang Tang (Addgene plasmid # 84181 ; http://n2t.net/addgene:84181 ; RRID:Addgene_84181)
