[The description below was written by a language model from this plasmid's Addgene catalogue record and pLannotate feature annotations shown in this document.]
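Description:
pFGC5941-PacI-ath-STTM862-3p is a plant expression binary vector built on the pFGC5941-PacI backbone and designed to knock down miR862-3p function in Arabidopsis thaliana using short tandem target mimic (STTM) technology. An STTM is a non-coding transcript carrying two imperfect miRNA binding sites joined by a short spacer. It sequesters the cognate small RNA and triggers its degradation, producing a loss-of-function effect for that miRNA. The insert was cloned as a PacI fragment and, according to the depositor, comprises a 2x35S promoter, the STTM, a 35S terminator and a chloramphenicol resistance gene. The feature table is consistent with this: a partial CaMV 35S promoter copy sits directly upstream of a full copy across the sequence's circular junction, followed by an unannotated gap where the STTM presumably lies, then the CaMV poly(A) signal and a CmR cassette. The depositor notes that the STTM sequence differs from the reference at some positions, which is not expected to affect function.

The T-DNA is bounded by nopaline-type left and right border repeats. Besides the STTM cassette, it carries the bar gene under the mannopine synthase promoter and terminator, giving Basta (phosphinothricin) resistance for selecting transformed plants. An OCS terminator and MCS and lacZα fragments remain from the parent vector. Outside the borders, the pVS1 oriV, RepA and StaA provide replication and stability in Agrobacterium, while a ColE1-type origin with a bom site supports high-copy propagation in E. coli. Bacterial selection uses kanamycin from the backbone together with chloramphenicol from the insert, the latter helping to select for clones that retain the STTM cassette. The layout implies Agrobacterium-mediated transformation, although the record does not state the delivery method.
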