Features (pLannotate 1.2.2; 27 found; start..end, strand, type, name):
      1..346     +  promoter       CaMV 35S promoter: strong constitutive promoter from cauliflower mosaic virus
    298..344     +  promoter       minimal CaMV 35S promoter: minimal 35S promoter from cauliflower mosaic virus
    507..683     +  polyA_signal   CaMV poly(A) signal: cauliflower mosaic virus polyadenylation signal
   1245..1263    -  promoter       SP6 promoter: promoter for bacteriophage SP6 RNA polymerase
   1328..1987    -  CDS            CmR: chloramphenicol acetyltransferase; cat; confers resistance to chloramphenicol
   1988..2024    -  promoter       cat promoter (fragment): promoter of the E. coli cat gene encoding chloramphenicol acetyltransferase
   2024..2052    -  promoter       tet promoter: E. coli promoter for tetracycline efflux protein gene
   2114..2282    -  rep_origin     ori (fragment): high-copy-number ColE1/pMB1/pBR322/pUC origin of replication
   2314..3021    +  terminator     OCS terminator: octopine synthase terminator
   3022..3042    +  misc_feature   MCS (fragment): pUC18/19 multiple cloning site
   3045..3199    +  CDS            lacZα (fragment): LacZα fragment of β-galactosidase; lacZ fragment
   3265..3289    +  misc_feature   RB T-DNA repeat: right border repeat from nopaline C58 T-DNA
   3629..4030    +  CDS            Y4CG_SINFN (fragment): Protein inferred from homology: Swiss-Prot protein existence level 3. From Sinorhizobium fredii (strain NBRC 101917 / NGR234).
   4590..5219    +  CDS            pVS1 StaA: stability protein from the Pseudomonas plasmid pVS1 (Heeb et al., 2000)
   5648..6721    +  CDS            pVS1 RepA: replication protein from the Pseudomonas plasmid pVS1 (Heeb et al., 2000)
   6787..6981    +  rep_origin     pVS1 oriV: origin of replication for the Pseudomonas plasmid pVS1 (Heeb et al., 2000)
   7184..7223    +  CDS            rop (fragment): Rop protein, which maintains plasmids at low copy number; rop
   7325..7465    +  misc_feature   bom: basis of mobility region from pBR322
   7651..8239    -  rep_origin     ori: high-copy-number ColE1/pMB1/pBR322/pUC origin of replication
   8326..9120    -  CDS            KanR: aminoglycoside phosphotransferase; aphA-3; confers resistance to kanamycin
   9545..9569    +  misc_feature   LB T-DNA repeat: left border repeat from nopaline C58 T-DNA
   9655..9907    -  terminator     MAS terminator: mannopine synthase terminator
   9920..10468   -  CDS            bar: PAT_STRHY - Experimental evidence at protein level: Swiss-Prot protein existence level 1. Inactivates phosphinothricin (PPT) by transfer of an acetyl group from acetyl CoA. Can also acetylate demethylphosphinothricin but not PTT or glutamate. This enzyme is an effector of phosphinothricin tripeptide (PTT or bialaphos) resistance. From Streptomyces hygroscopicus. Introduced by genetic manipulation and expressed in glufosinate-tolerant maize by Dekalb Genetics.
  10474..10854   -  promoter       MAS promoter: mannopine synthase promoter (Velten et al., 1984)
  10900..10940   -  rep_origin     ori (fragment): high-copy-number ColE1/pMB1/pBR322/pUC origin of replication
  11045..11063   +  promoter       T7 promoter: promoter for bacteriophage T7 RNA polymerase
  11132..11420   +  promoter       CaMV 35S promoter (fragment): strong constitutive promoter from cauliflower mosaic virus
>Addgene plasmid #84181 | pFGC5941-PacI-ath-STTM862-3p | addgene full sequence | sequence record 167540 | Addgene NGS Result
TGAGACTTTTCAACAAAGGGTAATTTCGGGAAACCTCCTCGGATTCCATTGCCCAGCTATCTGTCACCTC
ATCGAAAGGACAGTAGAAAAGGAAGGTGGCCCCTACAAATGCCATCATTGCGATAAAGGAAAGGCTATCA
TTCAAGATGCCTCTGCCGACAGTGGTCCCAAAGATGGACCCCCACCCACGAGGAGCATCGTGGAAAAAGA
AGACGTTCCAACCACGTCTTCAAAGCAAGTGGATTGGTGTGACATCTCCACTGACATAAGGGATGACGCA
CAACCCCACTATCCTTCGCAAGACCCTTCCTCTATATAAGGAAGTTCATTTCATTTGGAGAGGACAGCCC
AAGCTTCTTCAAGTAGACTGTCCAGCATACGTTGTTGTTGTTATGGTCTAATTTAAATATGGTCTAAAGA
AGAAGAATCTTCAAGTAGACTGTCCAGCATATGAATTCGGTACGCTGAAATCACCAGTCTCTCTCTACAA
ATCTATCTCTCTCTATTTTCTCCATAAATAATGTGTGAGTAGTTTCCCGATAAGGGAAATTAGGGTTCTT
ATAGGGTTTCGCTCATGTGTTGAGCATATAAGAAACCCTTAGTATGTATTTGTATTTGTAAAATACTTCT
ATCAATAAAATTTCTAATTCCTAAAACCAAAATCCAGTACTAAAATCCAGATCTCCTAAAGTCCCTATAG
ATCTTTGTCGTGAATATAAACCAGACACGAGACGACTAGACCTGGAGCCCAGACGCCGTTCGAAGCTAGA
AGTACCGCTTAGGCAGGAGGCCGTTAGGGAAAAGATGCTAAGGCAGGGTTGGTTACGTTGACTCCCCCGT
AGGTTTGGTTTAAATATGATGAAGTGGACGGAAGGAAGGAGGAAGACAAGGAAGGATAAGGTTGCAGGCC
CTGTGCAAGGTAAGAAGATGGAAATTTGATAGAGGTACGCTACTATACTTATACTATACGCTAAGGGAAT
GATTGTATTTATACCCTATACCCCCTAATAACCCCTTATCAATTTAAGAAATAATCCGCATAAGCCCCCG
CTTAAAAATTGGTATCAGAGCCATGAATAGGTCTATGACCAAAACTCAAGAGGATAAAACCTCACCAAAA
TACGAAAGAGTCCTTAACTCTAAAGATAAAAGATCTTTCAAGATCAAAACTAGTTCCCTCACACCGGTGA
CGGGGATCGCATGCGACCTCTAGGCCATCACATTGGAGCTTCAGCTGCTCGAGTTCTATAGTGTCACCTA
AATCGTATGTGTATGATACATAAGGTTATGTATTAATTGTAGCCGCGTTCTTACGTCGACGTACCAATTA
CGCCCCGCCCCGTCACTCATCGCAGTACTGTTGTAGTTCATTAAGCATTCTGCCGACATGGAAGCCATCA
CAAACGGCATGATGAGCCTGAATCGCCAGCGGCATCAGCACCTTGTCGCCTTGCGTATAATATTTGCCCA
TGGTGAAAACGGGGGCGAAGAAGTTGTCCGTATTGGCCACGTTTAAATCAAAACTGGTGAAACTCACCCA
GGGATTGGCTGAGACGAAAAACATATTCTCAATAAACCCTTTAGGGAAATAGGCCAGGTTTTCACCGTAA
CACGCCACATCTTGCGAATATATGTGTAGAAACTGCCGGAAATCGTCGTGGTATTCACTCCAGAGCGATG
AGAACGTTTCAGTTTGCTCATGGAAAACGGTGTAACAAGGGTGAACACTATCCCATATTACCAGCTCACC
GTCTTTCATTGCCATACGGAACTCCGGATGAGCATTCATCAGGCGGGCAAGAATGTGAATAAAGGCCGGA
TAAAACTTGTGCTTATTTTTCTTTACGGTCTTTAAAAAGGCCGTAATATCCAGCTGAACGGTCTGGTTAT
AGGTACATTGAGCAACTGACTGAAATGCCTCAAAATGTTCTTTACGATGCCATTGGGATATATCAACGGT
GGTATATCCAGTGATTTCTTTCTCCATTTTAGCTTCCTTAGCTCCTGAAAATCTCGATAACTCATTAAAG
CTTATCGATGATAAGCTGTCAAACATGAGAATTTAGCCCGCCTAATGAGCGGGCTTTTTGTTGTGATCCG
CGTTGCTGGCGTTTTTCCATAGGCTCCGCCCCCCTGACGAGCATCACAAAAATCGACGCTCAAGTCAGAG
GTGGCGAAACCCGACAGGACTATAAAGATACCAGGCGTTTCCCCCCTGGAAGCTCCCTCGTGCGCTCTCC
TGTTCCGACCCTGCCGCTTACCGGATACCTGTCCGCCTTTCTTAATTAAGACCCGGGACTAGTCCCTAGA
GTCCTGCTTTAATGAGATATGCGAGACGCCTATGATCGCATGATATTTGCTTTCAATTCTGTTGTGCACG
TTGTAAAAAACCTGAGCATGTGTAGCTCAGATCCTTACCGCCGGTTTCGGTTCATTCTAATGAATATATC
ACCCGTTACTATCGTATTTTTATGAATAATATTCTCCGTTCAATTTACTGATTGTACCCTACTACTTATA
TGTACAATATTAAAATGAAAACAATATATTGTGCTGAATAGGTTTATAGCGACATCTATGATAGAGCGCC
ACAATAACAAACAATTGCGTTTTATTATTACAAATCCAATTTTAAAAAAAGCGGCAGAACCGGTCAAACC
TAAAAGACTGATTACATAAATCTTATTCAAATTTCAAAAGTGCCCCAGGGGCTAGTATCTACGACACACC
GAGCGGCGAACTAATAACGCTCACTGAAGGGAACTCCGGTTCCCCGCCGGCGCGCATGGGTGAGATTCCT
TGAAGTTGAGTATTGGCCGTCCGCTCTACCGAAAGTTACGGGCACCATTCAACCCGGTCCAGCACGGCGG
CCGGGTAACCGACTTGCTGCCCCGAGAATTATGCAGCATTTTTTTGGTGTATGTGGGCCCCAAATGAAGT
GCAGGTCAAACCTTGACAGTGACGACAAATCGTTGGGCGGGTCCAGGGCGAATTTTGCGACAACATGTCG
AGGCTCAGCAGGACCTGCAGGCATGCAAGCTTGGCACTGGCCGTCGTTTTACAACGTCGTGACTGGGAAA
ACCCTGGCGTTACCCAACTTAATCGCCTTGCAGCACATCCCCCTTTCGCCAGCTGGCGTAATAGCGAAGA
GGCCCGCACCGATCGCCCTTCCCAACAGTTGCGCAGCCTGAATGGCGAATGCTAGAGCAGCTTGAGCTTG
GATCAGATTGTCGTTTCCCGCCTTCAGTTTAAACTATCAGTGTTTGACAGGATATATTGGCGGGTAAACC
TAAGAGAAAAGAGCGTTTATTAGAATAATCGGATATTTAAAAGGGCGTGAAAAGGTTTATCCGTTCGTCC
ATTTGTATGTGCATGCCAACCACAGGGTTCCCCTCGGGATCAAAGTACTTTGATCCAACCCCTCCGCTGC
TATAGTGCAGTCGGCTTCTGACGTTCAGTGCAGCCGTCTTCTGAAAACGACATGTCGCACAAGTCCTAAG
TTACGCGACAGGCTGCCGCCCTGCCCTTTTCCTGGCGTTTTCTTGTCGCGTGTTTTAGTCGCATAAAGTA
GAATACTTGCGACTAGAACCGGAGACATTACGCCATGAACAAGAGCGCCGCCGCTGGCCTGCTGGGCTAT
GCCCGCGTCAGCACCGACGACCAGGACTTGACCAACCAACGGGCCGAACTGCACGCGGCCGGCTGCACCA
AGCTGTTTTCCGAGAAGATCACCGGCACCAGGCGCGACCGCCCGGAGCTGGCCAGGATGCTTGACCACCT
ACGCCCTGGCGACGTTGTGACAGTGACCAGGCTAGACCGCCTGGCCCGCAGCACCCGCGACCTACTGGAC
ATTGCCGAGCGCATCCAGGAGGCCGGCGCGGGCCTGCGTAGCCTGGCAGAGCCGTGGGCCGACACCACCA
CGCCGGCCGGCCGCATGGTGTTGACCGTGTTCGCCGGCATTGCCGAGTTCGAGCGTTCCCTAATCATCGA
CCGCACCCGGAGCGGGCGCGAGGCCGCCAAGGCCCGAGGCGTGAAGTTTGGCCCCCGCCCTACCCTCACC
CCGGCACAGATCGCGCACGCCCGCGAGCTGATCGACCAGGAAGGCCGCACCGTGAAAGAGGCGGCTGCAC
TGCTTGGCGTGCATCGCTCGACCCTGTACCGCGCACTTGAGCGCAGCGAGGAAGTGACGCCCACCGAGGC
CAGGCGGCGCGGTGCCTTCCGTGAGGACGCATTGACCGAGGCCGACGCCCTGGCGGCCGCCGAGAATGAA
CGCCAAGAGGAACAAGCATGAAACCGCACCAGGACGGCCAGGACGAACCGTTTTTCATTACCGAAGAGAT
CGAGGCGGAGATGATCGCGGCCGGGTACGTGTTCGAGCCGCCCGCGCACGTCTCAACCGTGCGGCTGCAT
GAAATCCTGGCCGGTTTGTCTGATGCCAAGCTGGCGGCCTGGCCGGCCAGCTTGGCCGCTGAAGAAACCG
AGCGCCGCCGTCTAAAAAGGTGATGTGTATTTGAGTAAAACAGCTTGCGTCATGCGGTCGCTGCGTATAT
GATGCGATGAGTAAATAAACAAATACGCAAGGGGAACGCATGAAGGTTATCGCTGTACTTAACCAGAAAG
GCGGGTCAGGCAAGACGACCATCGCAACCCATCTAGCCCGCGCCCTGCAACTCGCCGGGGCCGATGTTCT
GTTAGTCGATTCCGATCCCCAGGGCAGTGCCCGCGATTGGGCGGCCGTGCGGGAAGATCAACCGCTAACC
GTTGTCGGCATCGACCGCCCGACGATTGACCGCGACGTGAAGGCCATCGGCCGGCGCGACTTCGTAGTGA
TCGACGGAGCGCCCCAGGCGGCGGACTTGGCTGTGTCCGCGATCAAGGCAGCCGACTTCGTGCTGATTCC
GGTGCAGCCAAGCCCTTACGACATATGGGCCACCGCCGACCTGGTGGAGCTGGTTAAGCAGCGCATTGAG
GTCACGGATGGAAGGCTACAAGCGGCCTTTGTCGTGTCGCGGGCGATCAAAGGCACGCGCATCGGCGGTG
AGGTTGCCGAGGCGCTGGCCGGGTACGAGCTGCCCATTCTTGAGTCCCGTATCACGCAGCGCGTGAGCTA
CCCAGGCACTGCCGCCGCCGGCACAACCGTTCTTGAATCAGAACCCGAGGGCGACGCTGCCCGCGAGGTC
CAGGCGCTGGCCGCTGAAATTAAATCAAAACTCATTTGAGTTAATGAGGTAAAGAGAAAATGAGCAAAAG
CACAAACACGCTAAGTGCCGGCCGTCCGAGCGCACGCAGCAGCAAGGCTGCAACGTTGGCCAGCCTGGCA
GACACGCCAGCCATGAAGCGGGTCAACTTTCAGTTGCCGGCGGAGGATCACACCAAGCTGAAGATGTACG
CGGTACGCCAAGGCAAGACCATTACCGAGCTGCTATCTGAATACATCGCGCAGCTACCAGAGTAAATGAG
CAAATGAATAAATGAGTAGATGAATTTTAGCGGCTAAAGGAGGCGGCATGGAAAATCAAGAACAACCAGG
CACCGACGCCGTGGAATGCCCCATGTGTGGAGGAACGGGCGGTTGGCCAGGCGTAAGCGGCTGGGTTGCC
TGCCGGCCCTGCAATGGCACTGGAACCCCCAAGCCCGAGGAATCGGCGTGAGCGGTCGCAAACCATCCGG
CCCGGTACAAATCGGCGCGGCGCTGGGTGATGACCTGGTGGAGAAGTTGAAGGCCGCGCAGGCCGCCCAG
CGGCAACGCATCGAGGCAGAAGCACGCCCCGGTGAATCGTGGCAAGCGGCCGCTGATCGAATCCGCAAAG
AATCCCGGCAACCGCCGGCAGCCGGTGCGCCGTCGATTAGGAAGCCGCCCAAGGGCGACGAGCAACCAGA
TTTTTTCGTTCCGATGCTCTATGACGTGGGCACCCGCGATAGTCGCAGCATCATGGACGTGGCCGTTTTC
CGTCTGTCGAAGCGTGACCGACGAGCTGGCGAGGTGATCCGCTACGAGCTTCCAGACGGGCACGTAGAGG
TTTCCGCAGGGCCGGCCGGCATGGCCAGTGTGTGGGATTACGACCTGGTACTGATGGCGGTTTCCCATCT
AACCGAATCCATGAACCGATACCGGGAAGGGAAGGGAGACAAGCCCGGCCGCGTGTTCCGTCCACACGTT
GCGGACGTACTCAAGTTCTGCCGGCGAGCCGATGGCGGAAAGCAGAAAGACGACCTGGTAGAAACCTGCA
TTCGGTTAAACACCACGCACGTTGCCATGCAGCGTACGAAGAAGGCCAAGAACGGCCGCCTGGTGACGGT
ATCCGAGGGTGAAGCCTTGATTAGCCGCTACAAGATCGTAAAGAGCGAAACCGGGCGGCCGGAGTACATC
GAGATCGAGCTAGCTGATTGGATGTACCGCGAGATCACAGAAGGCAAGAACCCGGACGTGCTGACGGTTC
ACCCCGATTACTTTTTGATCGATCCCGGCATCGGCCGTTTTCTCTACCGCCTGGCACGCCGCGCCGCAGG
CAAGGCAGAAGCCAGATGGTTGTTCAAGACGATCTACGAACGCAGTGGCAGCGCCGGAGAGTTCAAGAAG
TTCTGTTTCACCGTGCGCAAGCTGATCGGGTCAAATGACCTGCCGGAGTACGATTTGAAGGAGGAGGCGG
GGCAGGCTGGCCCGATCCTAGTCATGCGCTACCGCAACCTGATCGAGGGCGAAGCATCCGCCGGTTCCTA
ATGTACGGAGCAGATGCTAGGGCAAATTGCCCTAGCAGGGGAAAAAGGTCGAAAAGGTCTCTTTCCTGTG
GATAGCACGTACATTGGGAACCCAAAGCCGTACATTGGGAACCGGAACCCGTACATTGGGAACCCAAAGC
CGTACATTGGGAACCGGTCACACATGTAAGTGACTGATATAAAAGAGAAAAAAGGCGATTTTTCCGCCTA
AAACTCTTTAAAACTTATTAAAACTCTTAAAACCCGCCTGGCCTGTGCATAACTGTCTGGCCAGCGCACA
GCCGAAGAGCTGCAAAAAGCGCCTACCCTTCGGTCGCTGCGCTCCCTACGCCCCGCCGCTTCGCGTCGGC
CTATCGCGGCCGCTGGCCGCTCAAAAATGGCTGGCCTACGGCCAGGCAATCTACCAGGGCGCGGACAAGC
CGCGCCGTCGCCACTCGACCGCCGGCGCCCACATCAAGGCACCCTGCCTCGCGCGTTTCGGTGATGACGG
TGAAAACCTCTGACACATGCAGCTCCCGGAGACGGTCACAGCTTGTCTGTAAGCGGATGCCGGGAGCAGA
CAAGCCCGTCAGGGCGCGTCAGCGGGTGTTGGCGGGTGTCGGGGCGCAGCCATGACCCAGTCACGTAGCG
ATAGCGGAGTGTATACTGGCTTAACTATGCGGCATCAGAGCAGATTGTACTGAGAGTGCACCATATGCGG
TGTGAAATACCGCACAGATGCGTAAGGAGAAAATACCGCATCAGGCGCTCTTCCGCTTCCTCGCTCACTG
ACTCGCTGCGCTCGGTCGTTCGGCTGCGGCGAGCGGTATCAGCTCACTCAAAGGCGGTAATACGGTTATC
CACAGAATCAGGGGATAACGCAGGAAAGAACATGTGAGCAAAAGGCCAGCAAAAGGCCAGGAACCGTAAA
AAGGCCGCGTTGCTGGCGTTTTTCCATAGGCTCCGCCCCCCTGACGAGCATCACAAAAATCGACGCTCAA
GTCAGAGGTGGCGAAACCCGACAGGACTATAAAGATACCAGGCGTTTCCCCCTGGAAGCTCCCTCGTGCG
CTCTCCTGTTCCGACCCTGCCGCTTACCGGATACCTGTCCGCCTTTCTCCCTTCGGGAAGCGTGGCGCTT
TCTCATAGCTCACGCTGTAGGTATCTCAGTTCGGTGTAGGTCGTTCGCTCCAAGCTGGGCTGTGTGCACG
AACCCCCCGTTCAGCCCGACCGCTGCGCCTTATCCGGTAACTATCGTCTTGAGTCCAACCCGGTAAGACA
CGACTTATCGCCACTGGCAGCAGCCACTGGTAACAGGATTAGCAGAGCGAGGTATGTAGGCGGTGCTACA
GAGTTCTTGAAGTGGTGGCCTAACTACGGCTACACTAGAAGGACAGTATTTGGTATCTGCGCTCTGCTGA
AGCCAGTTACCTTCGGAAAAAGAGTTGGTAGCTCTTGATCCGGCAAACAAACCACCGCTGGTAGCGGTGG
TTTTTTTGTTTGCAAGCAGCAGATTACGCGCAGAAAAAAAGGATCTCAAGAAGATCCTTTGATCTTTTCT
ACGGGGTCTGACGCTCAGTGGAACGAAAACTCACGTTAAGGGATTTTGGTCATGCATTCTAGGTACTAAA
ACAATTCATCCAGTAAAATATAATATTTTATTTTCTCCCAATCAGGCTTGATCCCCAGTAAGTCAAAAAA
TAGCTCGACATACTGTTCTTCCCCGATATCCTCCCTGATCGACCGGACGCAGAAGGCAATGTCATACCAC
TTGTCCGCCCTGCCGCTTCTCCCAAGATCAATAAAGCCACTTACTTTGCCATCTTTCACAAAGATGTTGC
TGTCTCCCAGGTCGCCGTGGGAAAAGACAAGTTCCTCTTCGGGCTTTTCCGTCTTTAAAAAATCATACAG
CTCGCGCGGATCTTTAAATGGAGTGTCTTCTTCCCAGTTTTCGCAATCCACATCGGCCAGATCGTTATTC
AGTAAGTAATCCAATTCGGCTAAGCGGCTGTCTAAGCTATTCGTATAGGGACAATCCGATATGTCGATGG
AGTGAAAGAGCCTGATGCACTCCGCATACAGCTCGATAATCTTTTCAGGGCTTTGTTCATCTTCATACTC
TTCCGAGCAAAGGACGCCATCGGCCTCACTCATGAGCAGATTGCTCCAGCCATCATGCCGTTCAAAGTGC
AGGACCTTTGGAACAGGCAGCTTTCCTTCCAGCCATAGCATCATGTCCTTTTCCCGTTCCACATCATAGG
TGGTCCCTTTATACCGGCTGTCCGTCATTTTTAAATATAGGTTTTCATTTTCTCCCACCAGCTTATATAC
CTTAGCAGGAGACATTCCTTCCGTATCTTTTACGCAGCGGTATTTTTCGATCAGTTTTTTCAATTCCGGT
GATATTCTCATTTTAGCCATTTATTATTTCCTTCCTCTTTTCTACAGTATTTAAAGATACCCCAAGAAGC
TAATTATAACAAGACGAACTCCAATTCACTGTTCCTTGCATTCTAAAACCTTAAATACCAGAAAACAGCT
TTTTCAAAGTTGTTTTCAAAGTTGGCGTATAACATAGTATCGACGGAGCCGATTTTGAAACCGCGGTGAT
CACAGGCAGCAACGCTCTGTCATCGTTACAATCAACATGCTACCCTCCGCGAGATCATCCGTGTTTCAAA
CCCGGCAGCTTAGTTGCCGTTCTTCCGAATAGCATCGGTAACATGAGCAAAGTCTGCCGCCTTACAACGG
CTCTCCCGCTGACGCCGTCCCGGACTGATGGGCTGCCTGTATCGAGTGGTGATTTTGTGCCGAGCTGCCG
GTCGGGGAGCTGTTGGCTGGCTGGTGGCAGGATATATTGTGGTGTAAACAAATTGACGCTTAGACAACTT
AATAACACATTGCGGACGTTTTTAATGTACTGAATTAACGCCGAATTAATTCGAGCTCGGATCTGATAAT
TTATTTGAAAATTCATAAGAAAAGCAAACGTTACATGAATTGATGAAACAATACAAAGACAGATAAAGCC
ACGCACATTTAGGATATTGGCCGAGATTACTGAATATTGAGTAAGATCACGGAATTTCTGACAGGAGCAT
GTCTTCAATTCAGCCCAAATGGCAGTTGAAATACTCAAACCGCCCCATATGCAGGAGCGGATCATTCATT
GTTTGTTTGGTTGCCTTTGCCAACATGGGAGTCCAAGATTCTGCAGTCAAATCTCGGTGACGGGCAGGAC
CGGACGGGGCGGTACCGGCAGGCTGAAGTCCAGCTGCCAGAAACCCACGTCATGCCAGTTCCCGTGCTTG
AAGCCGGCCGCCCGCAGCATGCCGCGGGGGGCATATCCGAGCGCCTCGTGCATGCGCACGCTCGGGTCGT
TGGGCAGCCCGATGACAGCGACCACGCTCTTGAAGCCCTGTGCCTCCAGGGACTTCAGCAGGTGGGTGTA
GAGCGTGGAGCCCAGTCCCGTCCGCTGGTGGCGGGGGGAGACGTACACGGTCGACTCGGCCGTCCAGTCG
TAGGCGTTGCGTGCCTTCCAGGGGCCCGCGTAGGCGATGCCGGCGACCTCGCCGTCCACCTCGGCGACGA
GCCAGGGATAGCGCTCCCGCAGACGGACGAGGTCGTCCGTCCACTCCTGCGGTTCCTGCGGCTCGGTACG
GAAGTTGACCGTGCTTGTCTCGATGTAGTGGTTGACGATGGTGCAGACCGCCGGCATGTCCGCCTCGGTG
GCACGGCGGATGTCGGCCGGGCGTCGTTCTGGGCTCATCGATTCGATTTGGTGTATCGAGATTGGTTATG
AAATTCAGATGCTAGTGTAATGTATTGGTAATTTGGGAAGATATAATAGGAAGCAAGGCTATTTATCCAT
TTCTGAAAAGGCGAAATGGCGTCACCGCGAGCGTCACGCGCATTCCGTTCTTGCTGTAAAGCGTTGTTTG
GTACACTTTTGACTAGCGAGGCTTGGCGTGTCAGCGTATCTATTCAAAAGTCGTTAATGGCTGCGGATCA
AGAAAAAGTTGGAATAGAAACAGAATACCCGCGAAATTCAGGCCCGGTTGCCATGTCCTACACGCCGAAA
TAAACGACCAAATTAGTAGAAAAATAAAAACTGACTCGGATACTTACGTCACGTCTTGCGCACTGATTTG
AAAAATCTCAGAATTCATGGATCCTAGGTGAGTCTAGAGAGTTAATTAAGTTTGCAAGCAGCAGATTACG
CGCAGAAAAAAGGATCTCAAGGAGATCCTTTGGATCACAAAAAAAAAGCCCGCTCATTAGGCGGGTTAAA
TTCCCGGGTACTGCAGCCGATTCATTAATGCAGGTTAACCTGGCTTATCGAAATTAATACGACTCACTAT
AGGGAGACCGGCAGATCTGATCCCTACTCCAAAAATGTCAAAGATACAGTCTCAGAAGACCAAAGGGCTA
TTGAGACTTTTCAACAAAGGGTAATTTCGGGAAACCTCCTCGGATTCCATTGCCCAGCTATCTGTCACTT
CATCGAAAGGACAGTGGAAAAGGAAGGTGGCTCCTACAAATGCCATCATTGCGATAAAGGAAAGGCTATC
ATTCAAGATGCCTCTGCCGACAGTGGTCCCAAAGATGGACCCCCACCCACGAGGAGCATCGTGGGAAAAG
AAGACGTTCCGACCACGTCTTCAAAGCAAGTGGATTGATGTGACATCTCCACTGACGTAAGGGATGACGC
ACAATCCCACCCCTACTCCAAAAATGTCAAAGATACTGTCTCAGAAGACCAAAGGGCTAT
