>Addgene plasmid #84181 | pFGC5941-PacI-ath-STTM862-3p | depositor partial sequence | sequence record 160737 | STTM
CTTCAAGTAGACTGTCCAGCATATGTTGTTGTTGTTATGGTCTAATTTAAATATGGTCTAAAGAAGAAGA
ATCTTCAAGTAGACTGTCCAGCATAT
